>Addgene plasmid #193685 | pLX317 SLC2A1 | addgene full sequence | sequence record 380283 | Addgene NGS Result
TTTTCGGGTTTATTACAGGGACAGCAGAGATCCACTTTGGCGCCGGCTCGAGGCCTGCAGGTGCAAAGAT
GGATAAAGTTTTAAACAGAGAGGAATCTTTGCAGCTAATGGACCTTCTAGGTCTTGAAAGGAGTGGGAAT
TGGCTCCGGTGCCCGTCAGTGGGCAGAGCGCACATCGCCCACAGTCCCCGAGAAGTTGGGGGGAGGGGTC
GGCAATTGAACCGGTGCCTAGAGAAGGTGGCGCGGGGTAAACTGGGAAAGTGATGTCGTGTACTGGCTCC
GCCTTTTTCCCGAGGGTGGGGGAGAACCGTATATAAGTGCAGTAGTCGCCGTGAACGTTCTTTTTCGCAA
CGGGTTTGCCGCCAGAACACAGGTAAGTGCCGTGTGTGGTTCCCGCGGGCCTGGCCTCTTTACGGGTTAT
GGCCCTTGCGTGCCTTGAATTACTTCCACCTGGCTGCAGTACGTGATTCTTGATCCCGAGCTTCGGGTTG
GAAGTGGGTGGGAGAGTTCGAGGCCTTGCGCTTAAGGAGCCCCTTCGCCTCGTGCTTGAGTTGAGGCCTG
GCCTGGGCGCTGGGGCCGCCGCGTGCGAATCTGGTGGCACCTTCGCGCCTGTCTCGCTGCTTTCGATAAG
TCTCTAGCCATTTAAAATTTTTGATGACCTGCTGCGACGCTTTTTTTCTGGCAAGATAGTCTTGTAAATG
CGGGCCAAGATCTGCACACTGGTATTTCGGTTTTTGGGGCCGCGGGCGGCGACGGGGCCCGTGCGTCCCA
GCGCACATGTTCGGCGAGGCGGGGCCTGCGAGCGCGGCCACCGAGAATCGGACGGGGGTAGTCTCAAGCT
GGCCGGCCTGCTCTGGTGCCTGGCCTCGCGCCGCCGTGTATCGCCCCGCCCTGGGCGGCAAGGCTGGCCC
GGTCGGCACCAGTTGCGTGAGCGGAAAGATGGCCGCTTCCCGGCCCTGCTGCAGGGAGCTCAAAATGGAG
GACGCGGCGCTCGGGAGAGCGGGCGGGTGAGTCACCCACACAAAGGAAAAGGGCCTTTCCGTCCTCAGCC
GTCGCTTCATGTGACTCCACGGAGTACCGGGCGCCGTCCAGGCACCTCGATTAGTTCTCGAGCTTTTGGA
GTACGTCGTCTTTAGGTTGGGGGGAGGGGTTTTATGCGATGGAGTTTCCCCACACTGAGTGGGTGGAGAC
TGAAGTTAGGCCAGCTTGGCACTTGATGTAATTCTCCTTGGAATTTGCCCTTTTTGAGTTTGGATCTTGG
TTCATTCTCAAGCCTCAGACAGTGGTTCAAAGTTTTTTTCTTCCATTTCAGGTGTCGTGAGGCTAGCATC
GATTGATCAACAAGTTTGTACAAAAAAGTTGGCACCATGGAGCCCAGCAGCAAGAAGCTGACGGGTCGCC
TCATGCTGGCCGTGGGAGGAGCAGTGCTTGGCTCCCTGCAGTTTGGCTACAACACTGGAGTCATCAATGC
CCCCCAGAAGGTGATCGAGGAGTTCTACAACCAGACATGGGTCCACCGCTATGGGGAGAGCATCCTGCCC
ACCACGCTCACCACGCTCTGGTCCCTCTCAGTGGCCATCTTTTCTGTTGGGGGCATGATTGGCTCCTTCT
CTGTGGGCCTTTTCGTTAACCGCTTTGGCCGGCGGAATTCAATGCTGATGATGAACCTGCTGGCCTTCGT
GTCCGCCGTGCTCATGGGCTTCTCGAAACTGGGCAAGTCCTTTGAGATGCTGATCCTGGGCCGCTTCATC
ATCGGTGTGTACTGCGGCCTGACCACAGGCTTCGTGCCCATGTATGTGGGTGAAGTGTCACCCACAGCCC
TTCGTGGGGCCCTGGGCACCCTGCACCAGCTGGGCATCGTCGTCGGCATCCTCATCGCCCAGGTGTTCGG
CCTGGACTCCATCATGGGCAACAAGGACCTGTGGCCCCTGCTGCTGAGCATCATCTTCATCCCGGCCCTG
CTGCAGTGCATCGTGCTGCCCTTCTGCCCCGAGAGTCCCCGCTTCCTGCTCATCAACCGCAACGAGGAGA
ACCGGGCCAAGAGTGTGCTAAAGAAGCTGCGCGGGACAGCTGACGTGACCCATGACCTGCAGGAGATGAA
GGAAGAGAGTCGGCAGATGATGCGGGAGAAGAAGGTCACCATCCTGGAGCTGTTCCGCTCCCCCGCCTAC
CGCCAGCCCATCCTCATCGCTGTGGTGCTGCAGCTGTCCCAGCAGCTGTCTGGCATCAACGCTGTCTTCT
ATTACTCCACGAGCATCTTCGAGAAGGCGGGGGTGCAGCAGCCTGTGTATGCCACCATTGGCTCCGGTAT
CGTCAACACGGCCTTCACTGTCGTGTCGCTGTTTGTGGTGGAGCGAGCAGGCCGGCGGACCCTGCACCTC
ATAGGCCTCGCTGGCATGGCGGGTTGTGCCATACTCATGACCATCGCGCTAGCACTGCTGGAGCAGCTAC
CCTGGATGTCCTATCTGAGCATCGTGGCCATCTTTGGCTTTGTGGCCTTCTTTGAAGTGGGTCCTGGCCC
CATCCCATGGTTCATCGTGGCTGAACTCTTCAGCCAGGGTCCACGTCCAGCTGCCATTGCCGTTGCAGGC
TTCTCCAACTGGACCTCAAATTTCATTGTGGGCATGTGCTTCCAGTATGTGGAGCAACTGTGTGGTCCCT
ACGTCTTCATCATCTTCACTGTGCTCCTGGTTCTGTTCTTCATCTTCACCTACTTCAAAGTTCCTGAGAC
TAAAGGCCGGACCTTCGATGAGATCGCTTCCGGCTTCCGGCAGGGGGGAGCCAGCCAAAGTGACAAGACA
CCCGAGGAGCTGTTCCATCCCCTGGGGGCTGATTCCCAAGTGTTGCCAACTTTCTTGTACAAAGTGGTTG
ATATCGGTAAGCCTATCCCTAACCCTCTCCTCGGTCTCGATTCTACGTAGTAATGAACTAGTCCGTAACT
TGAAAGTATTTCGATTTCTTGGCTTTATATATCTTGTGGAAAGGACGAATTGTGACCCCGATACGACAAG
CGACGCGTTAAGTCGACAATCAACCTCTGGATTACAAAATTTGTGAAAGATTGACTGGTATTCTTAACTA
TGTTGCTCCTTTTACGCTATGTGGATACGCTGCTTTAATGCCTTTGTATCATGCTATTGCTTCCCGTATG
GCTTTCATTTTCTCCTCCTTGTATAAATCCTGGTTGCTGTCTCTTTATGAGGAGTTGTGGCCCGTTGTCA
GGCAACGTGGCGTGGTGTGCACTGTGTTTGCTGACGCAACCCCCACTGGTTGGGGCATTGCCACCACCTG
TCAGCTCCTTTCCGGGACTTTCGCTTTCCCCCTCCCTATTGCCACGGCGGAACTCATCGCCGCCTGCCTT
GCCCGCTGCTGGACAGGGGCTCGGCTGTTGGGCACTGACAATTCCGTGGTGTTGTCGGGGAAATCATCGT
CCTTTCCTTGGCTGCTCGCCTGTGTTGCCACCTGGATTCTGCGCGGGACGTCCTTCTGCTACGTCCCTTC
GGCCCTCAATCCAGCGGACCTTCCTTCCCGCGGCCTGCTGCCGGCTCTGCGGCCTCTTCCGCGTCTTCGC
CTTCGCCCTCAGACGAGTCGGATCTCCCTTTGGGCCGCCTCCCCGCGTCGACTTTAAGACCAATGACTTA
CAAGGCAGCTGTAGATCTTAGCCACTTTTTAAAAGAAAAGGGGGGACTGGAAGGGCTAATTCACTCCCAA
CGAAGACAAGATCTGCTTTTTGCTTGTACTGGGTCTCTCTGGTTAGACCAGATCTGAGCCTGGGAGCTCT
CTGGCTAACTAGGGAACCCACTGCTTAAGCCTCAATAAAGCTTGCCTTGAGTGCTTCAAGTAGTGTGTGC
CCGTCTGTTGTGTGACTCTGGTAACTAGAGATCCCTCAGACCCTTTTAGTCAGTGTGGAAAATCTCTAGC
AGTACGTATAGTAGTTCATGTCATCTTATTATTCAGTATTTATAACTTGCAAAGAAATGAATATCAGAGA
GTGAGAGGAACTTGTTTATTGCAGCTTATAATGGTTACAAATAAAGCAATAGCATCACAAATTTCACAAA
TAAAGCATTTTTTTCACTGCATTCTAGTTGTGGTTTGTCCAAACTCATCAATGTATCTTATCATGTCTGG
CTCTAGCTATCCCGCCCCTAACTCCGCCCATCCCGCCCCTAACTCCGCCCAGTTCCGCCCATTCTCCGCC
CCATGGCTGACTAATTTTTTTTATTTATGCAGAGGCCGAGGCCGCCTCGGCCTCTGAGCTATTCCAGAAG
TAGTGAGGAGGCTTTTTTGGAGGCCTAGGGACGTACCCAATTCGCCCTATAGTGAGTCGTATTACGCGCG
CTCACTGGCCGTCGTTTTACAACGTCGTGACTGGGAAAACCCTGGCGTTACCCAACTTAATCGCCTTGCA
GCACATCCCCCTTTCGCCAGCTGGCGTAATAGCGAAGAGGCCCGCACCGATCGCCCTTCCCAACAGTTGC
GCAGCCTGAATGGCGAATGGG
[124 nt withheld, positions 4502-4625]
C
[91 nt withheld, positions 4627-4717]
A
[49 nt withheld, positions 4719-4767]
CCTTTGACGTTGGAGTCCACGTTCTTT
[37 nt withheld, positions 4795-4831]
ACCCTATCTCGGTCTATTCTTTTGATTTATAAGGGATTTTGCCGATTTCGGCCTATTGGTTAAAAAATGA
GCTGATTTAACAAAAATTTAACGCGAATTTTAACAAAATATTAACGCTTACAATTTAGGTGGCACTTTTC
GGGGAAATGTGCGCGGAACCCCTATTTGTTTATTTTTCTAAATACATTCAAATATGTATCCGCTCATGAG
ACAATAACCCTGATAAATGCTTCAATAATATTGAAAAAGGAAGAGTATGAGTATTCAACATTTCCGTGTC
GCCCTTATTCCCTTTTTTGCGGCATTTTGCCTTCCTGTTTTTGCTCACCCAGAAACGCTGGTGAAAGTAA
AAGATGCTGAAGATCAGTTGGGTGCACGAGTGGGTTACATCGAACTGGATCTCAACAGCGGTAAGATCCT
TGAGAGTTTTCGCCCCGAAGAACGTTTTCCAATGATGAGCACTTTTAAAGTTCTGCTATGTGGCGCGGTA
TTATCCCGTATTGACGCCGGGCAAGAGCAACTCGGTCGCCGCATACACTATTCTCAGAATGACTTGGTTG
AGTACTCACCAGTCACAGAAAAGCATCTTACGGATGGCATGACAGTAAGAGAATTATGCAGTGCTGCCAT
AACCATGAGTGATAACACTGCGGCCAACTTACTTCTGACAACGATCGGAGGACCGAAGGAGCTAACCGCT
TTTTTGCACAACATGGGGGATCATGTAACTCGCCTTGATCGTTGGGAACCGGAGCTGAATGAAGCCATAC
CAAACGACGAGCGTGACACCACGATGCCTGTAGCAATGGCAACAACGTTGCGCAAACTATTAACTGGCGA
ACTACTTACTCTAGCTTCCCGGCAACAATTAATAGACTGGATGGAGGCGGATAAAGTTGCAGGACCACTT
CTGCGCTCGGCCCTTCCGGCTGGCTGGTTTATTGCTGATAAATCTGGAGCCGGTGAGCGTGGGTCTCGCG
GTATCATTGCAGCACTGGGGCCAGATGGTAAGCCCTCCCGTATCGTAGTTATCTACACGACGGGGAGTCA
GGCAACTATGGATGAACGAAATAGACAGATCGCTGAGATAGGTGCCTCACTGATTAAGCATTGGTAACTG
TCAGACCAAGTTTACTCATATATACTTTAGATTGATTTAAAACTTCATTTTTAATTTAAAAGGATCTAGG
TGAAGATCCTTTTTGATAATCTCATGACCAAAATCCCTTAACGTGAGTTTTCGTTCCACTGAGCGTCAGA
CCCCGTAGAAAAGATCAAAGGATCTTCTTGAGATCCTTTTTTTCTGCGCGTAATCTGCTGCTTGCAAACA
AAAAAACCACCGCTACCAGCGGTGGTTTGTTTGCCGGATCAAGAGCTACCAACTCTTTTTCCGAAGGTAA
CTGGCTTCAGCAGAGCGCAGATACCAAATACTGTTCTTCTAGTGTAGCCGTAGTTAGGCCACCACTTCAA
GAACTCTGTAGCACCGCCTACATACCTCGCTCTGCTAATCCTGTTACCAGTGGCTGCTGCCAGTGGCGAT
AAGTCGTGTCTTACCGGGTTGGACTCAAGACGATAGTTACCGGATAAGGCGCAGCGGTCGGGCTGAACGG
GGGGTTCGTGCACACAGCCCAGCTTGGAGCGAACGACCTACACCGAACTGAGATACCTACAGCGTGAGCT
ATGAGAAAGCGCCACGCTTCCCGAAGGGAGAAAGGCGGACAGGTATCCGGTAAGCGGCAGGGTCGGAACA
GGAGAGCGCACGAGGGAGCTTCCAGGGGGAAACGCCTGGTATCTTTATAGTCCTGTCGGGTTTCGCCACC
TCTGACTTGAGCGTCGATTTTTGTGATGCTCGTCAGGGGGGCGGAGCCTATGGAAAAACGCCAGCAACGC
GGCCTTTTTACGGTTCCTGGCCTTTTGCTGGCCTTTTGCTCACATGTTCTTTCCTGCGTTATCCCCTGAT
TCTGTGGATAACCGTATTACCGCCTTTGAGTGAGCTGATACCGCTCGCCGCAGCCGAACGACCGAGCGCA
GCGAGTCAGTGAGCGAGGAAGCGGAAGAGCGCCCAATACGCAAACCGCCTCTCCCCGCGCGTTGGCCGAT
TCATTAATGCAGCTGGCACGACAGGTTTCCCGACTGGAAAGCGGGCAGTGAGCGCAACGCAATTAATGTG
AGTTAGCTCACTCATTAGGCACCCCAGGCTTTACACTTTATGCTTCCGGCTCGTATGTTGTGTGGAATTG
TGAGCGGATAACAATTTCACACAGGAAACAGCTATGACCATGATTACGCCAAGCGCGCAATTAACCCTCA
CTAAAGGGAACAAAAGCTGGAGCTGCAAGCTTAATGTAGTCTTATGCAATACTCTTGTAGTCTTGCAACA
TGGTAACGATGAGTTAGCAACATGCCTTACAAGGAGAGAAAAAGCACCGTGCATGCCGATTGGTGGAAGT
AAGGTGGTACGATCGTGCCTTATTAGGAAGGCAACAGACGGGTCTGACATGGATTGGACGAACCACTGAA
TTGCCGCATTGCAGAGATATTGTATTTAAGTGCCTAGCTCGATACATAAACGGGTCTCTCTGGTTAGACC
AGATCTGAGCCTGGGAGCTCTCTGGCTAACTAGGGAACCCACTGCTTAAGCCTCAATAAAGCTTGCCTTG
AGTGCTTCAAGTAGTGTGTGCCCGTCTGTTGTGTGACTCTGGTAACTAGAGATCCCTCAGACCCTTTTAG
TCAGTGTGGAAAATCTCTAGCAGTGGCGCCCGAACAGGGACTTGAAAGCGAAAGGGAAACCAGAGGAGCT
CTCTCGACGCAGGACTCGGCTTGCTGAAGCGCGCACGGCAAGAGGCGAGGGGCGGCGACTGGTGAGTACG
CCAAAAATTTTGACTAGCGGAGGCTAGAAGGAGAGAGATGGGTGCGAGAGCGTCAGTATTAAGCGGGGGA
GAATTAGATCGCGATGGGAAAAAATTCGGTTAAGGCCAGGGGGAAAGAAAAAATATAAATTAAAACATAT
AGTATGGGCAAGCAGGGAGCTAGAACGATTCGCAGTTAATCCTGGCCTGTTAGAAACATCAGAAGGCTGT
AGACAAATACTGGGACAGCTACAACCATCCCTTCAGACAGGATCAGAAGAACTTAGATCATTATATAATA
CAGTAGCAACCCTCTATTGTGTGCATCAAAGGATAGAGATAAAAGACACCAAGGAAGCTTTAGACAAGAT
AGAGGAAGAGCAAAACAAAAGTAAGACCACCGCACAGCAAGCGGCCGCTGATCTTCAGACCTGGAGGAGG
AGATATGAGGGACAATTGGAGAAGTGAATTATATAAATATAAAGTAGTAAAAATTGAACCATTAGGAGTA
GCACCCACCAAGGCAAAGAGAAGAGTGGTGCAGAGAGAAAAAAGAGCAGTGGGAATAGGAGCTTTGTTCC
TTGGGTTCTTGGGAGCAGCAGGAAGCACTATGGGCGCAGCGTCAATGACGCTGACGGTACAGGCCAGACA
ATTATTGTCTGGTATAGTGCAGCAGCAGAACAATTTGCTGAGGGCTATTGAGGCGCAACAGCATCTGTTG
CAACTCACAGTCTGGGGCATCAAGCAGCTCCAGGCAAGAATCCTGGCTGTGGAAAGATACCTAAAGGATC
AACAGCTCCTGGGGATTTGGGGTTGCTCTGGAAAACTCATTTGCACCACTGCTGTGCCTTGGAATGCTAG
TTGGAGTAATAAATCTCTGGAACAGATTTGGAATCACACGACCTGGATGGAGTGGGACAGAGAAATTAAC
AATTACACAAGCTTAATACACTCCTTAATTGAAGAATCGCAAAACCAGCAAGAAAAGAATGAACAAGAAT
TATTGGAATTAGATAAATGGGCAAGTTTGTGGAATTGGTTTAACATAACAAATTGGCTGTGGTATATAAA
ATTATTCATAATGATAGTAGGAGGCTTGGTAGGTTTAAGAATAGTTTTTGCTGTACTTTCTATAGTGAAT
AGAGTTAGGCAGGGATATTCACCATTATCGTTTCAGACCCACCTCCCAACCCCGAGGGGACCCATGCATT
GCATCTCAATTAGTCAGCAACCAGGTGTGGAAAGTCCCCAGGCTCCCCAGCAGGCAGAAGTATGCAAAGC
ATGCGTCTCAATTAGTCAGCAACCATAGTCCCGCCCCTAACTCCGCCCATCCCGCCCCTAACTCCGCCCA
GTTCCGCCCATTCTCCGCCCCATGGCTGACTAATTTTTTTTATTTATGCAGAGGCCGAGGCCGCCTCGGC
CTCTGAGCTATTCCAGAAGTAGTGAGGAGGCTTTTTTGGAGGCCTAGGCTTTTGCAAAAAGCTTTCTAGA
GGTACCACCGGAGCTTACCATGACCGAGTACAAGCCCACGGTGCGCCTCGCCACCCGCGACGACGTCCCC
AGGGCCGTACGCACCCTCGCCGCCGCGTTCGCCGACTACCCCGCCACGCGCCACACCGTCGATCCGGACC
GCCACATCGAGCGGGTCACCGAGCTGCAAGAACTCTTCCTCACGCGCGTCGGGCTCGACATCGGCAAGGT
GTGGGTCGCGGACGACGGCGCCGCCGTGGCGGTCTGGACCACGCCGGAGAGCGTCGAAGCGGGGGCGGTG
TTCGCCGAGATCGGCCCGCGCATGGCCGAGTTGAGCGGTTCCCGGCTGGCCGCGCAGCAACAGATGGAAG
GCCTCCTGGCGCCGCACCGGCCCAAGGAGCCCGCGTGGTTCCTGGCCACCGTCGGCGTCTCGCCCGACCA
CCAGGGCAAGGGTCTGGGCAGCGCCGTCGTGCTCCCCGGAGTGGAGGCGGCCGAGCGCGCCGGGGTGCCC
GCCTTCCTGGAGACCTCCGCGCCCCGCAACCTCCCCTTCTACGAGCGGCTCGGCTTCACCGTCACCGCCG
ACGTCGAGGTGCCCGAAGGACCGCGCACCTGGTGCATGACCCGCAAGCCCGGTGCCAGTTAACGAATTCT
AGATCTTGAGACAAATGGCAGTATTCATCCACAATTTTAAAAGAAAAGGGGGGATTGGGGGGTACAGTGC
AGGGGAAAGAATAGTAGACATAATAGCAACAGACATACAAACTAAAGAATTACAAAAACAAATTACAAAA
ATTCAAAA
Features (pLannotate 1.2.2; 34 found; start..end, strand, type, name):
     69..135     +  CDS            small t antigen (fragment): SV40 (simian virus 40) small t antigen
    142..1320    +  promoter       EF-1α promoter: strong constitutive promoter for human elongation factor EF-1α
   1341..1358    +  protein_bind   attB1 (fragment): mutant version of attB; core recombination site for the Gateway® BP reaction BP Clonase™
   1367..2842    +  CDS            SLC2A1: GTR1_HUMAN - Also known as GLUT1 From Homo sapiens (Human).
   2850..2867    -  protein_bind   attB2 (fragment): mutant version of attB; core recombination site for the Gateway® BP reaction BP Clonase™
   2876..2917    +  CDS            V5 tag: epitope tag from simian virus 5
   2933..2986    +  promoter       U6 promoter (fragment): RNA polymerase III promoter for human U6 snRNA
   3028..3616    +  misc_feature   WPRE: woodchuck hepatitis virus posttranscriptional regulatory element
   3667..3686    +  misc_feature   cPPT/CTS (fragment): central polypurine tract and central termination sequence of HIV-1
   3688..3921    +  LTR            3' LTR (ΔU3): self-inactivating 3' long terminal repeat (LTR) from HIV-1
   3999..4120    +  polyA_signal   SV40 poly(A) signal: SV40 polyadenylation signal
   4160..4295    +  rep_origin     SV40 ori: SV40 origin of replication
   4316..4334    -  promoter       T7 promoter: promoter for bacteriophage T7 RNA polymerase
   4342..4497    +  CDS            lacZα (fragment): LacZα fragment of β-galactosidase; lacZ fragment
   4502..4930    +  rep_origin     f1 ori (sequence partly withheld): f1 bacteriophage origin of replication; arrow indicates direction of (+) strand synthesis
   4983..5087    +  promoter       AmpR promoter: bla
   5088..5948    +  CDS            AmpR: β-lactamase; bla; confers resistance to ampicillin, carbenicillin, and related antibiotics
   6119..6707    +  rep_origin     ori: high-copy-number ColE1/pMB1/pBR322/pUC origin of replication
   6890..6982    +  CDS            lacI (fragment): lac repressor; lacI; The lac repressor binds to the lac operator to inhibit transcription in E. coli. This inhibition can be relieved by adding lactose or isopropyl-β-D-thiogalactopyranoside (IPTG).
   6995..7016    +  protein_bind   CAP binding site: CAP binding activates transcription in the presence of cAMP. E. coli catabolite activator protein
   7031..7061    +  promoter       lac promoter: promoter for the E. coli lac operon
   7069..7085    +  protein_bind   lac operator: The lac repressor binds to the lac operator to inhibit transcription in E. coli. This inhibition can be relieved by adding lactose or isopropyl-β-D-thiogalactopyranoside (IPTG). lac repressor encoded by lacI
   7130..7148    +  promoter       T3 promoter: promoter for bacteriophage T3 RNA polymerase
   7176..7402    +  promoter       RSV promoter: Rous sarcoma virus enhancer/promoter
   7403..7583    +  LTR            5' LTR (truncated): truncated 5' long terminal repeat (LTR) from HIV-1
   7630..7755    +  misc_feature   HIV-1 Ψ: packaging signal of human immunodeficiency virus type 1
   7739..8102    +  CDS            HIV-1 gag (fragment): gag protein from human immunodeficiency virus 1; gag
   8248..8481    +  misc_feature   RRE: The Rev response element (RRE) of HIV-1 allows for Rev-dependent mRNA export from the nucleus to the cytoplasm.
   8858..8884    +  CDS            Rev (fragment): human immunodeficiency virus 1 (HIV-1) Rev protein; rev; enhances nuclear export of unspliced and incompletely spliced viral mRNAs
   8891..8914    +  promoter       SV40 promoter (fragment): SV40 early promoter
   8915..8986    +  promoter       SV40 promoter (fragment): SV40 enhancer and early promoter
   9010..9145    +  rep_origin     SV40 ori: SV40 origin of replication
   9191..9787    +  CDS            PuroR (fragment): puromycin N-acetyltransferase; pac from Streptomyces; confers resistance to puromycin
   9836..4       +  misc_feature   cPPT/CTS (across the origin): central polypurine tract and central termination sequence of HIV-1
