[The description below was written by a language model from this plasmid's Addgene catalogue record and pLannotate feature annotations shown in this document.]
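Description:
pLX317 SLC2A1 is a third-generation-style, self-inactivating HIV-1 lentiviral expression plasmid carrying the human SLC2A1 open reading frame, which encodes the GLUT1 glucose transporter. It is maintained in E. coli through a high-copy ColE1/pUC-type origin and selected with ampicillin via the bla (AmpR) gene. An f1 origin and remnants of lac/lacZα cloning-vector sequence, with T3 and T7 promoters, are also present in the backbone. A recombination-tolerant strain is listed for propagation, as is common for LTR-containing plasmids.

The viral genome is transcribed in packaging cells from an RSV promoter fused to a truncated 5' LTR. This is followed by the Ψ packaging signal with a partial gag sequence, the Rev response element for Rev-dependent nuclear export, and a central polypurine tract that aids nuclear import of the proviral DNA. Within the transfer cassette, an SV40 early promoter drives a puromycin N-acetyltransferase gene for selection of transduced mammalian cells. The strong constitutive EF-1α promoter drives SLC2A1. The ORF was introduced by Gateway cloning and is flanked by attB1 and attB2 site remnants, with a V5 epitope tag annotated immediately downstream of attB2. The record does not state whether the tag is translated in frame with the insert or blocked by a stop codon. A WPRE enhances transcript stability and expression, and the ΔU3 3' LTR renders the integrated provirus self-inactivating. An SV40 polyadenylation signal lies beyond the LTR.

The stated purpose is constitutive lentiviral expression of SLC2A1. The insert derives from a Broad Institute ORF clone collection, and the plasmid was deposited with a study of cell survival and tumorigenesis.
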