Addgene plasmid #193685: pLX317 SLC2A1
Purpose: Constitutive lentiviral expression of SLC2A1
Depositing lab: William Hahn. Depositing organization: Dana-Farber Cancer Institute. Publication: YAP1 and PRDM14 converge to promote cell survival and tumorigenesis. Kim M, Ly SH, Xie Y, Duronio GN, Ford-Roshon D, Hwang JH, Sulahian R, Rennhack JP, So J, Gjoerup O, Talamas JA, Grandclaudon M, Long HW, Doench JG, Sethi NS, Giannakis M, Hahn WC. Dev Cell. 2022 Jan 24;57(2):212-227.e8. doi: 10.1016/j.devcel.2021.12.006. Epub 2022 Jan 5. PubMed 34990589.
Backbone
  Vector backbone: pLX317
  Vector type: Lentiviral
Growth in bacteria
  Bacterial resistance: Ampicillin, 100 μg/mL
  Growth temperature: 37°C
  Growth strain: NEB Stable
  Copy number: High Copy
Gene/Insert
  Gene/Insert name: SLC2A1
  Species: H. sapiens (human)
  Entrez Gene: SLC2A1 (a.k.a. CSE, DYT17, DYT18, DYT9, EIG12, GLUT, GLUT-1, GLUT1, GLUT1DS, HTLVR, PED, SDCHCN)
  Cloning method: Gateway Cloning
  Sequencing primers: 5′ EF1a-F; 3′ WPRE-R
Resource information
  A portion of this plasmid was derived from a plasmid made by: Broad Institute (GPP)
Terms and licenses: Academic/Nonprofit Terms; Industry Terms: Not Available to Industry
Depositor comments: Clone ID: TRCN0000476750
How to cite: pLX317 SLC2A1 was a gift from William Hahn (Addgene plasmid # 193685 ; http://n2t.net/addgene:193685 ; RRID:Addgene_193685)
